Addgene plasmid #104382: UNC50-myc
Purpose: Expresses UNC50-myc wild-type in mammalian cells
Depositing lab: Somshuvra Mukhopadhyay. Depositing organization: University of Texas at Austin. Publication: Genome-wide siRNA screen identifies UNC50 as a regulator of Shiga toxin 2 trafficking. Selyunin AS, Iles LR, Bartholomeusz G, Mukhopadhyay S. J Cell Biol. 2017 Oct 2;216(10):3249-3262. doi: 10.1083/jcb.201704015. Epub 2017 Sep 7. PubMed 28883040.
Backbone
  Vector backbone: pEGFP-N3
  Backbone size w/o insert (bp): 4700
  Total vector size (bp): 5500
  Modifications to backbone: Stop codon introduced after UNC50 insert and before start of GFP sequence. This plasmid does not express GFP. There is a myc tag at the N-terminus of the UNC50 insert.
  Vector type: Mammalian Expression
  Selectable markers: Neomycin (select with G418)
Growth in bacteria
  Bacterial resistance: Kanamycin, 50 μg/mL
  Growth temperature: 37°C
  Growth strain: DH5alpha
  Copy number: High Copy
Gene/Insert
  Gene/Insert name: UNC50
  Species: H. sapiens (human)
  Insert size (bp): 777
  Entrez Gene: UNC50 (a.k.a. GMH1, HSD23, PDLs22, UNCL, URP)
  Promoter: CMV
  Tag / fusion protein: myc (N terminal on insert)
  Cloning method: Restriction Enzyme; 5′ cloning site XhoI (not destroyed); 3′ cloning site BamHI (not destroyed)
  Sequencing primers: 5′ AAC TCG AGA TGG AAC AAA AAC TCA TCT CAG AAG AGG ATC TGA TGT TAC CGA GTA CTT CAG; 3′ AAG GAT CCT TAT TTC ACT CTG TAC TTA TAG AAA GAAC
Terms and licenses: Academic/Nonprofit Terms; Industry Terms: Not Available to Industry
How to cite: UNC50-myc was a gift from Somshuvra Mukhopadhyay (Addgene plasmid # 104382 ; http://n2t.net/addgene:104382 ; RRID:Addgene_104382)
