[The description below was written by a language model from this plasmid's Addgene catalogue record and pLannotate feature annotations shown in this document.]
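Description:
UNC50-myc is a mammalian expression plasmid of about 5.5 kb, built on the pEGFP-N3 backbone, that drives expression of wild-type human UNC50 carrying a myc epitope tag. The 777 bp UNC50 coding sequence was inserted between the XhoI and BamHI sites of the multiple cloning site, downstream of the human cytomegalovirus immediate early enhancer and promoter. Despite the construct's name, the record states that the myc tag sits at the N-terminus of the insert. The tag itself is not annotated in the feature table, although there is a short unannotated gap between the cloning site fragment and the start of the UNC50 reading frame where it would lie. The EGFP coding sequence from the parent vector is still physically present just downstream. However, a stop codon placed after UNC50 and ahead of the GFP start means that no GFP fusion is made, so the plasmid does not produce fluorescence. Transcripts are terminated by the SV40 polyadenylation signal.

Propagation in E. coli relies on a high-copy ColE1/pUC-type origin, and an f1 origin is also present. A single NeoR/KanR (Tn5 aminoglycoside phosphotransferase) gene serves both hosts. A bacterial bla-type promoter drives it for kanamycin selection in bacteria, and the SV40 enhancer/early promoter with the HSV TK polyadenylation signal drives it for G418 selection of stably transfected mammalian cells. The short ble, large T antigen and bGH poly(A) fragments listed in the annotation appear to be backbone remnants or partial matches, not functional elements. The plasmid is suited to transient or stable expression of epitope-tagged UNC50 for detection with anti-myc antibodies. It was deposited with a study that identified UNC50 as a regulator of Shiga toxin 2 trafficking.
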