Features (pLannotate 1.2.2; 16 found; start..end, strand, type, name):
      1..304     +  enhancer       CMV enhancer: human cytomegalovirus immediate early enhancer
    305..508     +  promoter       CMV promoter: human cytomegalovirus (CMV) immediate early promoter
    531..558     +  misc_feature   MCS (fragment): multiple cloning site
    592..1368    +  CDS            UNC50: UNC50_HUMAN - Also known as UNCL. Experimental evidence at protein level: Swiss-Prot protein existence level 1. May be involved in cell surface expression of neuronal nicotinic receptors. Binds RNA (By similarity). From Homo sapiens (Human).
   1387..2106    +  CDS            EGFP: the original enhanced GFP (Yang et al., 1996) mammalian codon-optimized
   2123..2206    +  CDS            large T antigen (fragment): large T antigen from SV40 (simian virus 40)
   2229..2350    +  polyA_signal   SV40 poly(A) signal: SV40 polyadenylation signal
   2384..2812    -  rep_origin     f1 ori (sequence partly withheld): f1 bacteriophage origin of replication; arrow indicates direction of (+) strand synthesis
   2839..2943    +  promoter       AmpR promoter: bla
   2945..3302    +  promoter       SV40 promoter: SV40 enhancer and early promoter
   3337..4131    +  CDS            NeoR/KanR: aminoglycoside phosphotransferase from Tn5; aph(3')-II (or nptII); confers resistance to neomycin, kanamycin, and G418 (Geneticin®)
   4152..4304    +  CDS            ble (fragment): BLE_KLEPN - Experimental evidence at protein level: Swiss-Prot protein existence level 1. Binding protein with a strong affinity to the bleomycin family of antibiotics. Binds to CL990; an antimitotic-antibiotic compound. From Klebsiella pneumoniae.
   4363..4410    +  polyA_signal   HSV TK poly(A) signal: herpes simplex virus thymidine kinase polyadenylation signal (Cole and Stacy, 1985)
   4501..4517    -  polyA_signal   bGH poly(A) signal (fragment): bovine growth hormone polyadenylation signal
   4739..5327    +  rep_origin     ori: high-copy-number ColE1/pMB1/pBR322/pUC origin of replication
   5442..5501    +  enhancer       CMV enhancer (fragment): human cytomegalovirus immediate early enhancer
>Addgene plasmid #104382 | UNC50-myc | addgene full sequence | sequence record 201001 | Addgene NGS Result
CGTTACATAACTTACGGTAAATGGCCCGCCTGGCTGACCGCCCAACGACCCCCGCCCATTGACGTCAATA
ATGACGTATGTTCCCATAGTAACGCCAATAGGGACTTTCCATTGACGTCAATGGGTGGAGTATTTACGGT
AAACTGCCCACTTGGCAGTACATCAAGTGTATCATATGCCAAGTACGCCCCCTATTGACGTCAATGACGG
TAAATGGCCCGCCTGGCATTATGCCCAGTACATGACCTTATGGGACTTTCCTACTTGGCAGTACATCTAC
GTATTAGTCATCGCTATTACCATGGTGATGCGGTTTTGGCAGTACATCAATGGGCGTGGATAGCGGTTTG
ACTCACGGGGATTTCCAAGTCTCCACCCCATTGACGTCAATGGGAGTTTGTTTTGGCACCAAAATCAACG
GGACTTTCCAAAATGTCGTAACAACTCCGCCCCATTGACGCAAATGGGCGGTAGGCGTGTACGGTGGGAG
GTCTATATAAGCAGAGCTGGTTTAGTGAACCGTCAGATCCGCTAGCGCTACCGGACTCAGATCTCGAGAT
GGAACAAAAACTCATCTCAGAAGAGGATCTGATGTTACCGAGTACTTCAGTGAATTCCTTAGTGCAGGGG
AACGGAGTCTTGAATTCCAGGGATGCGGCAAGACACACAGCCGGAGCGAAACGCTACAAATATCTGAGAA
GGCTTTTCCGCTTTCGGCAAATGGACTTTGAATTTGCTGCCTGGCAGATGCTCTACCTGTTCACATCCCC
ACAGAGAGTTTACAGAAATTTTCATTATCGAAAACAGACGAAGGACCAGTGGGCCAGAGATGACCCTGCT
TTCTTGGTCCTGTTAAGTATCTGGCTCTGTGTGTCCACTATAGGATTTGGCTTTGTGCTGGACATGGGAT
TCTTTGAGACAATAAAGCTTCTCCTTTGGGTTGTACTCATAGATTGTGTAGGCGTTGGTCTTCTGATAGC
AACTTTAATGTGGTTCATCTCTAACAAGTATTTAGTGAAACGACAGAGCAGAGACTATGATGTGGAATGG
GGCTATGCTTTTGATGTGCATCTCAATGCTTTTTATCCACTCCTGGTCATTTTGCATTTTATCCAGCTTT
TTTTCATCAACCATGTTATCCTGACAGACACATTTATTGGATATTTAGTTGGAAATACCTTATGGTTGGT
TGCAGTTGGCTATTATATCTATGTAACTTTCCTGGGATACAGTGCATTGCCATTTTTGAAAAATACAGTA
ATTCTTCTGTATCCATTTGCACCTCTGATTCTGCTCTACGGGCTTTCCCTGGCACTGGGATGGAACTTCA
CCCATACTCTCTGTTCTTTCTATAAGTACAGAGTGAAATAAGGATCCATCGCCACCATGGTGAGCAAGGG
CGAGGAGCTGTTCACCGGGGTGGTGCCCATCCTGGTCGAGCTGGACGGCGACGTAAACGGCCACAAGTTC
AGCGTGTCCGGCGAGGGCGAGGGCGATGCCACCTACGGCAAGCTGACCCTGAAGTTCATCTGCACCACCG
GCAAGCTGCCCGTGCCCTGGCCCACCCTCGTGACCACCCTGACCTACGGCGTGCAGTGCTTCAGCCGCTA
CCCCGACCACATGAAGCAGCACGACTTCTTCAAGTCCGCCATGCCCGAAGGCTACGTCCAGGAGCGCACC
ATCTTCTTCAAGGACGACGGCAACTACAAGACCCGCGCCGAGGTGAAGTTCGAGGGCGACACCCTGGTGA
ACCGCATCGAGCTGAAGGGCATCGACTTCAAGGAGGACGGCAACATCCTGGGGCACAAGCTGGAGTACAA
CTACAACAGCCACAACGTCTATATCATGGCCGACAAGCAGAAGAACGGCATCAAGGTGAACTTCAAGATC
CGCCACAACATCGAGGACGGCAGCGTGCAGCTCGCCGACCACTACCAGCAGAACACCCCCATCGGCGACG
GCCCCGTGCTGCTGCCCGACAACCACTACCTGAGCACCCAGTCCGCCCTGAGCAAAGACCCCAACGAGAA
GCGCGATCACATGGTCCTGCTGGAGTTCGTGACCGCCGCCGGGATCACTCTCGGCATGGACGAGCTGTAC
AAGTAAAGCGGCCGCGACTCTAGATCATAATCAGCCATACCACATTTGTAGAGGTTTTACTTGCTTTAAA
AAACCTCCCACACCTCCCCCTGAACCTGAAACATAAAATGAATGCAATTGTTGTTGTTAACTTGTTTATT
GCAGCTTATAATGGTTACAAATAAAGCAATAGCATCACAAATTTCACAAATAAAGCATTTTTTTCACTGC
ATTCTAGTTGTGGTTTGTCCAAACTCATCAATGTATCTTAAGGCGTAAATTGTAAGCGTTAATATTTTGT
TAAAATTCGCGTTAAATTTTTGTTAAATCAGCTCATTTTTTAACCAATAGGCCGAAATCGGCAAAATCCC
TTATAAATCAAAAGAATAGACCGAGATAGGGT
[37 nt withheld, positions 2483-2519]
AAAGAACGTGGACTCCAACGTCAAAGG
[49 nt withheld, positions 2547-2595]
T
[91 nt withheld, positions 2597-2687]
G
[124 nt withheld, positions 2689-2812]
CAGGTGGCACTTTTCGGGGAAATGTGCGCGGAACCCCTATTTGTTTATTTTTCTAAATACATTCAAATAT
GTATCCGCTCATGAGACAATAACCCTGATAAATGCTTCAATAATATTGAAAAAGGAAGAGTCCTGAGGCG
GAAAGAACCAGCTGTGGAATGTGTGTCAGTTAGGGTGTGGAAAGTCCCCAGGCTCCCCAGCAGGCAGAAG
TATGCAAAGCATGCATCTCAATTAGTCAGCAACCAGGTGTGGAAAGTCCCCAGGCTCCCCAGCAGGCAGA
AGTATGCAAAGCATGCATCTCAATTAGTCAGCAACCATAGTCCCGCCCCTAACTCCGCCCATCCCGCCCC
TAACTCCGCCCAGTTCCGCCCATTCTCCGCCCCATGGCTGACTAATTTTTTTTATTTATGCAGAGGCCGA
GGCCGCCTCGGCCTCTGAGCTATTCCAGAAGTAGTGAGGAGGCTTTTTTGGAGGCCTAGGCTTTTGCAAA
GATCGATCAAGAGACAGGATGAGGATCGTTTCGCATGATTGAACAAGATGGATTGCACGCAGGTTCTCCG
GCCGCTTGGGTGGAGAGGCTATTCGGCTATGACTGGGCACAACAGACAATCGGCTGCTCTGATGCCGCCG
TGTTCCGGCTGTCAGCGCAGGGGCGCCCGGTTCTTTTTGTCAAGACCGACCTGTCCGGTGCCCTGAATGA
ACTGCAAGACGAGGCAGCGCGGCTATCGTGGCTGGCCACGACGGGCGTTCCTTGCGCAGCTGTGCTCGAC
GTTGTCACTGAAGCGGGAAGGGACTGGCTGCTATTGGGCGAAGTGCCGGGGCAGGATCTCCTGTCATCTC
ACCTTGCTCCTGCCGAGAAAGTATCCATCATGGCTGATGCAATGCGGCGGCTGCATACGCTTGATCCGGC
TACCTGCCCATTCGACCACCAAGCGAAACATCGCATCGAGCGAGCACGTACTCGGATGGAAGCCGGTCTT
GTCGATCAGGATGATCTGGACGAAGAGCATCAGGGGCTCGCGCCAGCCGAACTGTTCGCCAGGCTCAAGG
CGAGCATGCCCGACGGCGAGGATCTCGTCGTGACCCATGGCGATGCCTGCTTGCCGAATATCATGGTGGA
AAATGGCCGCTTTTCTGGATTCATCGACTGTGGCCGGCTGGGTGTGGCGGACCGCTATCAGGACATAGCG
TTGGCTACCCGTGATATTGCTGAAGAGCTTGGCGGCGAATGGGCTGACCGCTTCCTCGTGCTTTACGGTA
TCGCCGCTCCCGATTCGCAGCGCATCGCCTTCTATCGCCTTCTTGACGAGTTCTTCTGAGCGGGACTCTG
GGGTTCGAAATGACCGACCAAGCGACGCCCAACCTGCCATCACGAGATTTCGATTCCACCGCCGCCTTCT
ATGAAAGGTTGGGCTTCGGAATCGTTTTCCGGGACGCCGGCTGGATGATCCTCCAGCGCGGGGATCTCAT
GCTGGAGTTCTTCGCCCACCCTAGGGGGAGGCTAACTGAAACACGGAAGGAGACAATACCGGAAGGAACC
CGCGCTATGACGGCAATAAAAAGACAGAATAAAACGCACGGTGTTGGGTCGTTTGTTCATAAACGCGGGG
TTCGGTCCCAGGGCTGGCACTCTGTCGATACCCCACCGAGACCCCATTGGGGCCAATACGCCCGCGTTTC
TTCCTTTTCCCCACCCCACCCCCCAAGTTCGGGTGAAGGCCCAGGGCTCGCAGCCAACGTCGGGGCGGCA
GGCCCTGCCATAGCCTCAGGTTACTCATATATACTTTAGATTGATTTAAAACTTCATTTTTAATTTAAAA
GGATCTAGGTGAAGATCCTTTTTGATAATCTCATGACCAAAATCCCTTAACGTGAGTTTTCGTTCCACTG
AGCGTCAGACCCCGTAGAAAAGATCAAAGGATCTTCTTGAGATCCTTTTTTTCTGCGCGTAATCTGCTGC
TTGCAAACAAAAAAACCACCGCTACCAGCGGTGGTTTGTTTGCCGGATCAAGAGCTACCAACTCTTTTTC
CGAAGGTAACTGGCTTCAGCAGAGCGCAGATACCAAATACTGTTCTTCTAGTGTAGCCGTAGTTAGGCCA
CCACTTCAAGAACTCTGTAGCACCGCCTACATACCTCGCTCTGCTAATCCTGTTACCAGTGGCTGCTGCC
AGTGGCGATAAGTCGTGTCTTACCGGGTTGGACTCAAGACGATAGTTACCGGATAAGGCGCAGCGGTCGG
GCTGAACGGGGGGTTCGTGCACACAGCCCAGCTTGGAGCGAACGACCTACACCGAACTGAGATACCTACA
GCGTGAGCTATGAGAAAGCGCCACGCTTCCCGAAGGGAGAAAGGCGGACAGGTATCCGGTAAGCGGCAGG
GTCGGAACAGGAGAGCGCACGAGGGAGCTTCCAGGGGGAAACGCCTGGTATCTTTATAGTCCTGTCGGGT
TTCGCCACCTCTGACTTGAGCGTCGATTTTTGTGATGCTCGTCAGGGGGGCGGAGCCTATGGAAAAACGC
CAGCAACGCGGCCTTTTTACGGTTCCTGGCCTTTTGCTGGCCTTTTGCTCACATGTTCTTTCCTGCGTTA
TCCCCTGATTCTGTGGATAACCGTATTACCGCCATGCATTAGTTATTAATAGTAATCAATTACGGGGTCA
TTAGTTCATAGCCCATATATGGAGTTCCG
