>Addgene plasmid #104382 | UNC50-myc | depositor partial sequence | sequence record 197866 | Sequences using CMV forward primer
GCTACCGGACTCAGATCTCGAGATGGAACAAAAACTCATCTCAGAAGAGGATCTGATGTTACCGAGTACT
TCAGTGAATTCCTTAGTGCAGGGGAACGGAGTCTTGAATTCCAGGGATGCGGCAAGACACACAGCCGGAG
CGAAACGCTACAAATATCTGAGAAGGCTTTTCCGCTTTCGGCAAATGGACTTTGAATTTGCTGCCTGGCA
GATGCTCTACCTGTTCACATCCCCACAGAGAGTTTACAGAAATTTTCATTATCGAAAACAGACGAAGGAC
CAGTGGGCCAGAGATGACCCTGCTTTCTTGGTCCTGTTAAGTATCTGGCTCTGTGTGTCCACTATAGGAT
TTGGCTTTGTGCTGGACATGGGATTCTTTGAGACAATAAAGCTTCTCCTTTGGGTTGTACTCATAGATTG
TGTAGGCGTTGGTCTTCTGATAGCAACTTTAATGTGGTTCATCTCTAACAAGTATTTAGTGAAACGACAG
AGCAGAGACTATGATGTGGAATGGGGCTATGCTTTTGATGTGCATCTCAATGCTTTTTATCCACTCCTGG
TCATTTTGCATTTTATCCAGCTTTTTTTCATCAACCATGTTATCCTGACAGACACATTTATTGGATATTT
AGTTGGAAATACCTTATGGTTGGTTGCAGTTGGCTATTATATCTATGTAACTTTCCTGGGATACAGTGCA
TTGCCATTTTTGAAAAATACAGTAATTCTTCTGTATCCATTTGCACCTCTGATTCTGCTCTACGGGCTTT
CCCTGGCACTGGGATGGAACTTCACCCATACTCTCTGTTCTTTCTATAAGTACAGAGTGAAATAAGGATC
CATC
